Addgene plasmid #239119: pCAD183_gCAD_pET
Purpose: Gorilla ACOD1 in E.coli expression vector
Depositing lab: Konrad Buessow. Depositing organization: Helmholtz-Zentrum fuer Infektionsforschung (HZI). Publication: Amino acid positions near the active site determine the reduced activity of human ACOD1 compared to murine ACOD1. Chen F, Yalcin I, Zhao M, Chen C, Blankenfeldt W, Pessler F, Bussow K. Sci Rep. 2023 Jun 26;13(1):10360. doi: 10.1038/s41598-023-37373-w. PubMed 37365251.
Backbone
  Vector backbone: pET-T7pro-ter
  Total vector size (bp): 5251
  Vector type: Bacterial Expression
Growth in bacteria
  Bacterial resistance: Kanamycin, 50 μg/mL
  Growth temperature: 37°C
  Growth strain: DH5alpha
  Copy number: Unknown
Gene/Insert
  Gene/Insert name: ACOD1 (alt name: IRG1)
  Species: Gorilla gorilla gorilla
  Insert size (bp): 1533
  GenBank ID: XM_004054615
  Promoter: T7
  Tag / fusion protein: StrepTag-II and TEV site (N terminal on backbone)
  Cloning method: Golden Gate
  Sequencing primers: 5′ ATGCGTCCGGCGTAG; 3′ GATATAGTTCCTCCTTTCAGC
Terms and licenses: Academic/Nonprofit Terms; Industry Terms: Not Available to Industry
How to cite: pCAD183_gCAD_pET was a gift from Konrad Buessow (Addgene plasmid # 239119 ; http://n2t.net/addgene:239119 ; RRID:Addgene_239119)
