[The description below was written by a language model from this plasmid's Addgene catalogue record and pLannotate feature annotations shown in this document.]
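Description:
pCAD183_gCAD_pET is a bacterial expression plasmid for producing gorilla (Gorilla gorilla gorilla) ACOD1, also called IRG1 or cis-aconitate decarboxylase, the enzyme that makes itaconate from cis-aconitate. It is built on a pET-type backbone (pET-T7pro-ter), into which the coding sequence was placed by Golden Gate assembly. The plasmid is selected with kanamycin through an aph(3')-Ia resistance gene. It replicates from a ColE1/pBR322-family origin accompanied by the bom region and the rop gene, which moderates copy number. An f1 origin and remnants of the pBR322 tetracycline resistance gene are also annotated.

Expression follows the standard pET arrangement. A T7 promoter with an adjacent lac operator drives the open reading frame from a T7 gene 10 ribosome binding site, and a T7 terminator closes the unit. A plasmid-borne lacI gene under its own promoter supplies repressor, so transcription is IPTG-inducible in hosts that provide T7 RNA polymerase. The backbone adds an N-terminal Strep-tag II followed by a TEV protease site, which allows Strep-Tactin affinity purification and subsequent tag removal. The automated annotation matches the insert to human ACOD1, as expected for a close ortholog. It also flags short His-tag and T7 gene 10-derived fragments downstream of the ACOD1 match; the record does not say whether these are translated.

The catalogue gives a total size of 5,251 bp, whereas the sequenced record is 6,695 nt. This difference is roughly consistent with the listed figure referring to the backbone without the 1,533 bp insert. The associated work compared ACOD1 activity between species, so the plasmid is presumably intended for producing recombinant enzyme for biochemical characterisation.
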