Features (pLannotate 1.2.2; 20 found; start..end, strand, type, name):
      8..287     -  CDS            TcR (fragment): tetracycline efflux protein; tet; confers resistance to tetracycline
    309..327     +  promoter       T7 promoter: promoter for bacteriophage T7 RNA polymerase
    328..352     +  protein_bind   lac operator: The lac repressor binds to the lac operator to inhibit transcription in E. coli. This inhibition can be relieved by adding lactose or isopropyl-β-D-thiogalactopyranoside (IPTG). lac repressor encoded by lacI
    367..389     +  RBS            RBS: efficient ribosome binding site from bacteriophage T7 gene 10 (Olins and Rangwala, 1989)
    405..427     +  CDS            Strep-Tag II (fragment): peptide that binds Strep-Tactin®, an engineered form of streptavidin
    465..1838    +  CDS            ACOD1: IRG1_HUMAN - Also known as IRG1. Experimental evidence at protein level: Swiss-Prot protein existence level 1. Cis-aconitate decarboxylase that catalyzes production of itaconate and is involved in the inhibition of the inflammatory response (PubMed:23609450, PubMed:23610393). Acts as a negative regulator of the Toll-like receptors (TLRs)-mediated inflammatory innate response by stimulating the tumor necrosis factor alpha-induced protein TNFAIP3 expression via reactive oxygen species (ROS) in LPS- tolerized macrophages (PubMed:23609450). Involved in antimicrobial response of innate immune cells
   1867..1884    +  CDS            9xHis (fragment): 9xHis affinity tag
   1894..1943    +  CDS            SET1 (fragment): solubility-enhancement tag derived from T7 phage gene 10B
   1951..1998    +  terminator     T7 terminator: transcription terminator for bacteriophage T7 RNA polymerase
   2035..2463    +  rep_origin     f1 ori (sequence partly withheld): f1 bacteriophage origin of replication; arrow indicates direction of (+) strand synthesis
   2517..2574    +  promoter       AmpR promoter (fragment): bla
   2583..3398    -  CDS            KanR: aminoglycoside phosphotransferase; aph(3')-Ia; confers resistance to kanamycin in bacteria or G418 (Geneticin®) in eukaryotes
   3520..4108    +  rep_origin     ori: high-copy-number ColE1/pMB1/pBR322/pUC origin of replication
   4294..4433    -  misc_feature   bom: basis of mobility region from pBR322
   4535..4726    -  CDS            rop: Rop protein, which maintains plasmids at low copy number; rop
   4743..5123    +  CDS            YPB1_ECOLX: Protein predicted: Swiss-Prot protein existence level 4. From Escherichia coli.
   5195..5486    -  CDS            TcR (fragment): tetracycline efflux protein; tet; confers resistance to tetracycline
   5501..5522    -  protein_bind   CAP binding site: CAP binding activates transcription in the presence of cAMP. E. coli catabolite activator protein
   5535..6617    -  CDS            lacI: lac repressor; lacI; The lac repressor binds to the lac operator to inhibit transcription in E. coli. This inhibition can be relieved by adding lactose or isopropyl-β-D-thiogalactopyranoside (IPTG).
   6618..6695    -  promoter       lacI promoter: lacI
>Addgene plasmid #239119 | pCAD183_gCAD_pET | addgene full sequence | sequence record 478573 | Addgene NGS Result
CGGGATCTCGACGCTCTCCCTTATGCGACTCCTGCATTAGGAAGCAGCCCAGTAGTAGGTTGAGGCCGTT
GAGCACCGCCGCCGCAAGGAATGGTGCATGCAAGGAGATGGCGCCCAACAGTCCCCCGGCCACGGGGCCT
GCCACCATACCCACGCCGAAACAAGCGCTCATGAGCCCGAAGTGGCGAGCCCGATCTTCCCCATCGGTGA
TGTCGGCGATATAGGCGCCAGCAACCGCACCTGTGGCGCCGGTGATGCCGGCCACGATGCGTCCGGCGTA
GAGGATCGAGATCTCGATCCCGCGAAATTAATACGACTCACTATAGGGGAATTGTGAGCGGATAACAATT
CCCCTCTAGAAATAATTTTGTTTAACTTTAAGAAGGAGATATACAATGGCTAGCTGGAGCCACCCGCAGT
TCGAAAAAGTCGACGAGAACCTCTACTTCCAGGGAGGCGGCCGCAAGTCTATCACAGAAAGCTTTGCCAC
AGCAATCCATGGCTTGAAAGTGGGACACCTGACAGATCGTGTTATTCAGAGGAGCAAGAGGATGATTCTA
GACACTCTGGGTGCTGGGTTCCTGGGAACCACTACGGAAGTGTTTCACATAGCCAGCCAATATAGCAAGA
TCTACAGTTCCAACATATCCAGCACTGTTTGGGGTCAGCCAGACATCAGGCTCCCGCCCACATATGCTGC
TTTTGTGAACGGTGTGGCTATTCACTCCATGGATTTTGATGACACGTGGCACCCTGCCACCCACCCTTCT
GGGGCTGTCCTTCCTGTCCTCACAGCTTTAGCAGAAGCCCTGCCAAGGAGTCCAAAGTTTTCTGGCCTTG
ACCTGCTGCTGGCTTTCAATGTTGGTATTGAAGTGCAAGGCCGATTACTGCATTTCGCCAAGGAGGCCAA
TGACATACCAAAGAGATTCCATCCCCCTTCCGTGGTAGGAACGTTGGGTAGTGCTGCTGCTGCATCCAAG
TTTTTAGGACTTAGCTCGACAAAGTGCCGAGAAGCTCTGGCCATTGCTGTTTCCCATGCTGGGGCACCCA
TGGCCAATGCTGCCACCCAGACCAAGCCCCTCCACATTGGCAATGCTGCCAAGCATGGGATAGAAGCTGC
ATTTTTGGCAATGTTGGGTCTGCAAGGAAACAAGCAGGTCTTGGACTTGGAGGCAGGATTTGGGGCCTTT
TATGCCAACTATTCCCCAAAAGTCCTTCCAAGCCTGGCTTCCTACAGTTGGCTGCTGGACCAGCAGGACG
TGGCCTTTAAGCGTTTTCCTGCACATTTATCTACCCACTGGGTGGCAGACGCAGCTGCATCTGTGAGAAA
GCACCTTGTAGCAGAGAGAGCCCTGCTTCCAACTGACTACATTAAGAGAATTGTGCTCAGGATACCAAAT
GTCCAGTATGTAAACAGGCCCTTTCCAGTTTCGGAGCATGAAGCCCGTCATTCATTCCAGTATGTGGCCT
GTGCCATGCTGCTTGATGGTGGCATCACTGTCCCCTCATTCCATGAATGCCAGATCAACAGGCCACAGGT
GAGAGAGCTGCTCAGTAAGGTGGAGCTGGAGTACCCTCCGGACAACTTGCCAAGCTTCAACACCCTGTAC
TGTGAAATAAGTGTCACCCTCAAGGATGGAGCCACCTTCACAGATCGCTCTGATACCTTCTATGGGCACT
GGAGAAAACCACTGAGCCAGGAGGACCTAGAGGAAAAGTTCAGAGCCAATGCCTCCAAGATGCTGTCCTG
GGACACAGTGGAAAGCCTTATAAAGATAGTCGAAAATCTAGAAGACCTAGAAGACTGTTCTGTGTTAACT
ATACTTCTCAAAGGACCCTGAAGGTTAGTAAGCGGCCGCACTCGAGCACCACCACCACCACCACTGAGAT
CCGGCTGCTAACAAAGCCCGAAAGGAAGCTGAGTTGGCTGCTGCCACCGCTGAGCAATAACTAGCATAAC
CCCTTGGGGCCTCTAAACGGGTCTTGAGGGGTTTTTTGCTGAAAGGAGGAACTATATCCGGATTGGCGAA
TGGG
[124 nt withheld, positions 2035-2158]
C
[91 nt withheld, positions 2160-2250]
A
[49 nt withheld, positions 2252-2300]
CCTTTGACGTTGGAGTCCACGTTCTTT
[37 nt withheld, positions 2328-2364]
ACCCTATCTCGGTCTATTCTTTTGATTTATAAGGGATTTTGCCGATTTCGGCCTATTGGTTAAAAAATGA
GCTGATTTAACAAAAATTTAACGCGAATTTTAACAAACTAGTAACGTTTACAATTTCAGGTGGCACTTTT
CGGGGAAATGTGCGCGGAACCCCTATTTGTTTATTTTTCTAAATACATTCAAATATGTATCCGCTCATGA
ATTAATTCTTAGAAAAACTCATCGAGCATCAAATGAAACTGCAATTTATTCATATCAGGATTATCAATAC
CATATTTTTGAAAAAGCCGTTTCTGTAATGAAGGAGAAAACTCACCGAGGCAGTTCCATAGGATGGCAAG
ATCCTGGTATCGGTCTGCGATTCCGACTCGTCCAACATCAATACAACCTATTAATTTCCCCTCGTCAAAA
ATAAGGTTATCAAGTGAGAAATCACCATGAGTGACGACTGAATCCGGTGAGAATGGCAAAAGTTTATGCA
TTTCTTTCCAGACTTGTTCAACAGGCCAGCCATTACGCTCGTCATCAAAATCACTCGCATCAACCAAACC
GTTATTCATTCGTGATTGCGCCTGAGCGAGACGAAATACGCGATCGCTGTTAAAAGGACAATTACAAACA
GGAATCGAATGCAACCGGCGCAGGAACACTGCCAGCGCATCAACAATGTTTTCACCTGAATCAGGATATT
CTTCTAATACCTGGAATGCTGTTTTCCCGGGGATCGCAGTGGTGAGTAACCATGCATCATCAGGAGTACG
GATAAAATGCTTGATGGTCGGAAGAGGCATAAATTCCGTCAGCCAGTTTAGTCTGACCATCTCATCTGTA
ACATCATTGGCAACGCTACCTTTGCCATGTTTCAGAAACAACTCTGGCGCATCGGGCTTCCCATACAATC
GATAGATTGTCGCACCTGATTGCCCGACATTATCGCGAGCCCATTTATACCCATATAAATCAGCATCCAT
GTTGGAATTTAATCGCGGCCTAGAGCAAGACGTTTCCCGTTGAATATGGCTCATAACACCCCTTGTATTA
CTGTTTATGTAAGCAGACAGTTTTATTGTTCATGACCAAAATCCCTTAACGTGAGTTTTCGTTCCACTGA
GCGTCAGACCCCGTAGAAAAGATCAAAGGATCTTCTTGAGATCCTTTTTTTCTGCGCGTAATCTGCTGCT
TGCAAACAAAAAAACCACCGCTACCAGCGGTGGTTTGTTTGCCGGATCAAGAGCTACCAACTCTTTTTCC
GAAGGTAACTGGCTTCAGCAGAGCGCAGATACCAAATACTGTCCTTCTAGTGTAGCCGTAGTTAGGCCAC
CACTTCAAGAACTCTGTAGCACCGCCTACATACCTCGCTCTGCTAATCCTGTTACCAGTGGCTGCTGCCA
GTGGCGATAAGTCGTGTCTTACCGGGTTGGACTCAAGACGATAGTTACCGGATAAGGCGCAGCGGTCGGG
CTGAACGGGGGGTTCGTGCACACAGCCCAGCTTGGAGCGAACGACCTACACCGAACTGAGATACCTACAG
CGTGAGCTATGAGAAAGCGCCACGCTTCCCGAAGGGAGAAAGGCGGACAGGTATCCGGTAAGCGGCAGGG
TCGGAACAGGAGAGCGCACGAGGGAGCTTCCAGGGGGAAACGCCTGGTATCTTTATAGTCCTGTCGGGTT
TCGCCACCTCTGACTTGAGCGTCGATTTTTGTGATGCTCGTCAGGGGGGCGGAGCCTATGGAAAAACGCC
AGCAACGCGGCCTTTTTACGGTTCCTGGCCTTTTGCTGGCCTTTTGCTCACATGTTCTTTCCTGCGTTAT
CCCCTGATTCTGTGGATAACCGTATTACCGCCTTTGAGTGAGCTGATACCGCTCGCCGCAGCCGAACGAC
CGAGCGCAGCGAGTCAGTGAGCGAGGAAGCGGAAGAGCGCCTGATGCGGTATTTTCTCCTTACGCATCTG
TGCGGTATTTCACACCGCAATGGTGCACTCTCAGTACAATCTGCTCTGATGCCGCATAGTTAAGCCAGTA
TACACTCCGCTATCGCTACGTGACTGGGTCATGGCTGCGCCCCGACACCCGCCAACACCAGCTGACGCGC
CCTGACGGGCTTGTCTGCTCCCGGCATCCGCTTACAGACAAGCTGTGACCGTCTCCGGGAGCTGCATGTG
TCAGAGGTTTTCACCGTCATCACCGAAACGCGCGAGGCAGCTGCGGTAAAGCTCATCAGCGTGGTCGTGA
AGCGATTCACAGATGTCTGCCTGTTCATCCGCGTCCAGCTCGTTGAGTTTCTCCAGAAGCGTTAATGTCT
GGCTTCTGATAAAGCGGGCCATGTTAAGGGCGGTTTTTTCCTGTTTGGTCACTGATGCCTCCGTGTAAGG
GGGATTTCTGTTCATGGGGGTAATGATACCGATGAAACGAGAGAGGATGCTCACGATACGGGTTACTGAT
GATGAACATGCCCGGTTACTGGAACGTTGTGAGGGTAAACAACTGGCGGTATGGATGCGGCGGGACCAGA
GAAAAATCACTCAGGGTCAATGCCAGCGCTTCGTTAATACAGATGTAGGTGTTCCACAGGGTAGCCAGCA
GCATCCTGCGATGCAGATCCGGAACATAATGGTGCAGGGCGCTGACTTCCGCGTTTCCAGACTTTACGAA
ACACGGAAACCGAAGACCATTCATGTTGTTGCTCAGGTCGCAGACGTTTTGCAGCAGCAGTCGCTTCACG
TTCGCTCGCGTATCGGTGATTCATTCTGCTAACCAGTAAGGCAACCCCGCCAGCCTAGCCGGGTCCTCAA
CGACAGGAGCACGATCATGCGCACCCGTGGGGCCGCCATGCCGGCGATAATGGCCTGCTTCTCGCCGAAA
CGTTTGGTGGCGGGACCAGTGACGAAGGCTTGAGCGAGGGCGTGCAAGATTCCGAATACCGCAAGCGACA
GGCCGATCATCGTCGCGCTCCAGCGAAAGCGGTCCTCGCCGAAAATGACCCAGAGCGCTGCCGGCACCTG
TCCTACGAGTTGCATGATAAAGAAGACAGTCATAAGTGCGGCGACGATAGTCATGCCCCGCGCCCACCGG
AAGGAGCTGACTGGGTTGAAGGCTCTCAAGGGCATCGGTCGAGATCCCGGTGCCTAATGAGTGAGCTAAC
TTACATTAATTGCGTTGCGCTCACTGCCCGCTTTCCAGTCGGGAAACCTGTCGTGCCAGCTGCATTAATG
AATCGGCCAACGCGCGGGGAGAGGCGGTTTGCGTATTGGGCGCCAGGGTGGTTTTTCTTTTCACCAGTGA
GACGGGCAACAGCTGATTGCCCTTCACCGCCTGGCCCTGAGAGAGTTGCAGCAAGCGGTCCACGCTGGTT
TGCCCCAGCAGGCGAAAATCCTGTTTGATGGTGGTTAACGGCGGGATATAACATGAGCTGTCTTCGGTAT
CGTCGTATCCCACTACCGAGATATCCGCACCAACGCGCAGCCCGGACTCGGTAATGGCGCGCATTGCGCC
CAGCGCCATCTGATCGTTGGCAACCAGCATCGCAGTGGGAACGATACCCTCATTCAGCATTTGCATGGTT
TGTTGAAAACCGGACATGGCACTCCAGTCGCCTTCCCGTTCCGCTATCGGCTGAATTTGATTGCGAGTGA
GATATTTATGCCAGCCAGCCAGACGCAGACGCGCCGAGACAGAACTTAATGGGCCCGCTAACAGCGCGAT
TTGCTGGTGACCCAATGCGACCAGATGCTCCACGCCCAGTCGCGTACCGTCTTCATGGGAGAAAATAATA
CTGTTGATGGGTGTCTGGTCAGAGACATCAAGAAATAACGCCGGAACATTAGTGCAGGCAGCTTCCACAG
CAATGGCATCCTGGTCATCCAGCGGATAGTTAATGATCAGCCCACTGACGCGTTGCGCGAGAAGATTGTG
CACCGCCGCTTTACAGGCTTCGACGCCGCTTCGTTCTACCATCGACACCACCACGCTGGCACCCAGTTGA
TCGGCGCGAGATTTAATCGCCGCGACAATTTGCGACGGCGCGTGCAGGGCCAGACTGGAGGTGGCAACGC
CAATCAGCAACGACTGTTTGCCCGCCAGTTGTTGTGCCACGCGGTTGGGAATGTAATTCAGCTCCGCCAT
CGCCGCTTCCACTTTTTCCCGCGTTTTCGCAGAAACGTGGCTGGCCTGGTTCACCACGCGGGAAACGGTC
TGATAAGAGACACCGGCATACTCTGCGACATCGTATAACGTTACTGGTTTCACATTCACCACCCTGAATT
GACTCTCTTCCGGGCGCTATCATGCCATACCGCGAAAGGTTTTGCGCCATTCGATGGTGTC
